Addgene plasmid #233236: Vinculin-Clover-CC-S7-mRuby2
Purpose: Vinculin FRET tension sensor with coiled-coil S7 domain no vinculin force control
Depositing lab: Khalid Salaita. Depositing organization: Emory University. Publication: Digital and Tunable Genetically Encoded Tension Sensors Based on Engineered Coiled-Coils. Liu S, Liu J, Foote A, Ogasawara H, Al Abdullatif S, Batista VS, Salaita K. Angew Chem Int Ed Engl. 2025 Jan 13:e202407359. doi: 10.1002/anie.202407359. PubMed 39805005.
Backbone
  Vector backbone: pcDNA3.1(+)
  Backbone size w/o insert (bp): 5402
  Vector type: Mammalian Expression
Growth in bacteria
  Bacterial resistance: Ampicillin, 100 μg/mL
  Growth temperature: 30°C
  Growth strain: DH5alpha
  Copy number: High Copy
Gene/Insert
  Gene/Insert name: Vinculin-Clover-CC-S7-mRuby2
  Species: Synthetic
  Insert size (bp): 4824
  Mutation: Residues 1-228 of Clover, residues 1-3 deleted from mRuby2
  Promoter: CMV
  Cloning method: Gibson Cloning
  Sequencing primers: 5′ T17; 3′ BGH
Terms and licenses: Academic/Nonprofit Terms; Industry Terms: Not Available to Industry
How to cite: Vinculin-Clover-CC-S7-mRuby2 was a gift from Khalid Salaita (Addgene plasmid # 233236 ; http://n2t.net/addgene:233236 ; RRID:Addgene_233236)
