[The description below was written by a language model from this plasmid's Addgene catalogue record and pLannotate feature annotations shown in this document.]
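Description:
Vinculin-Clover-CC-S7-mRuby2 is a mammalian expression plasmid built on the pcDNA3.1(+) backbone and encoding a control version of a genetically encoded vinculin FRET tension sensor. It is maintained in E. coli through a high-copy ColE1/pUC-type origin with ampicillin selection from the β-lactamase gene. The backbone also carries an f1 origin and an SV40 promoter-driven neomycin phosphotransferase cassette with an SV40 polyadenylation signal, which would permit G418 selection of transfected mammalian cells. Short annotations such as the truncated HIV-1 LTR, ble, lacI and bom fragments appear to be incidental backbone matches rather than functional elements.

The payload is a single synthetic open reading frame of about 4.8 kb, expressed from the CMV immediate-early enhancer/promoter and terminated by the bGH polyadenylation signal; a T7 promoter lies just upstream of the coding region. The annotated order is a vinculin coding sequence (matched to the mouse protein), followed by Clover (recorded as residues 1–228) and then mRuby2 lacking its first three residues. An unannotated gap of roughly 230 bp lies between the two fluorescent proteins, and this presumably holds the engineered coiled-coil S7 domain named in the construct. Clover and mRuby2 form a green-to-red FRET donor/acceptor pair, so separation of the coiled-coil under load would reduce energy transfer. Here the whole sensor module sits after the annotated vinculin sequence rather than within it. This fits the stated purpose of a "no vinculin force" control, in which the module should not bear tension transmitted through vinculin. It would therefore give a baseline FRET reference for comparison with the load-bearing sensors.
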