Features (pLannotate 1.2.2; 22 found; start..end, strand, type, name):
     29..81      -  misc_feature   bom (fragment): basis of mobility region from pBR322
    236..615     +  enhancer       CMV enhancer: human cytomegalovirus immediate early enhancer
    616..819     +  promoter       CMV promoter: human cytomegalovirus (CMV) immediate early promoter
    815..848     +  LTR            5' LTR (truncated) (fragment): truncated 5' long terminal repeat (LTR) from HIV-1
    864..882     +  promoter       T7 promoter: promoter for bacteriophage T7 RNA polymerase
    921..4118    +  CDS            Vcl: VINC_MOUSE - Experimental evidence at protein level: Swiss-Prot protein existence level 1. Actin filament (F-actin)-binding protein involved in cell- matrix adhesion and cell-cell adhesion. Regulates cell-surface E- cadherin expression and potentiates mechanosensing by the E-cadherin complex. May also play important roles in cell morphology and locomotion (By similarity). From Mus musculus (Mouse).
   4125..4811    +  CDS            Clover: Clover is a basic (constitutively fluorescent) green/yellow fluorescent protein published in 2012, derived from Aequorea victoria. It is reported to be a rapidly-maturing weak dimer with high acid sensitivity.
   5040..5741    +  CDS            mRuby2: mRuby2 is a basic (constitutively fluorescent) red fluorescent protein published in 2012, derived from Entacmaea quadricolor. It has moderate acid sensitivity.
   5788..6012    +  polyA_signal   bGH poly(A) signal: bovine growth hormone polyadenylation signal
   6016..6037    +  promoter       SV40 promoter (fragment): SV40 enhancer and early promoter
   6058..6486    +  rep_origin     f1 ori (sequence partly withheld): f1 bacteriophage origin of replication; arrow indicates direction of (+) strand synthesis
   6500..6829    +  promoter       SV40 promoter: SV40 enhancer and early promoter
   6896..7687    +  CDS            neo: KKA2_KLEPN - Also known as kan, nptII. Experimental evidence at protein level: Swiss-Prot protein existence level 1. Resistance to kanamycin, neomycin, paromomycin, ribostamycin, butirosin and gentamicin B. From Klebsiella pneumoniae.
   7711..7869    +  CDS            ble (fragment): BLE_KLEPN - Experimental evidence at protein level: Swiss-Prot protein existence level 1. Binding protein with a strong affinity to the bleomycin family of antibiotics. Binds to CL990; an antimitotic-antibiotic compound. From Klebsiella pneumoniae.
   7864..7985    +  polyA_signal   SV40 poly(A) signal: SV40 polyadenylation signal
   8058..8074    -  protein_bind   lac operator: The lac repressor binds to the lac operator to inhibit transcription in E. coli. This inhibition can be relieved by adding lactose or isopropyl-β-D-thiogalactopyranoside (IPTG). lac repressor encoded by lacI
   8082..8112    -  promoter       lac promoter: promoter for the E. coli lac operon
   8127..8148    -  protein_bind   CAP binding site: CAP binding activates transcription in the presence of cAMP. E. coli catabolite activator protein
   8161..8253    -  CDS            lacI (fragment): lac repressor; lacI; The lac repressor binds to the lac operator to inhibit transcription in E. coli. This inhibition can be relieved by adding lactose or isopropyl-β-D-thiogalactopyranoside (IPTG).
   8436..9024    -  rep_origin     ori: high-copy-number ColE1/pMB1/pBR322/pUC origin of replication
   9195..10055   -  CDS            AmpR: β-lactamase; bla; confers resistance to ampicillin, carbenicillin, and related antibiotics
  10056..10160   -  promoter       AmpR promoter: bla
>Addgene plasmid #233236 | Vinculin-Clover-CC-S7-mRuby2 | addgene full sequence | sequence record 466638 | Addgene NGS Result
CGACGGATCGGGAGATCTCCCGATCCCCTATGGTGCACTCTCAGTACAATCTGCTCTGATGCCGCATAGT
TAAGCCAGTATCTGCTCCCTGCTTGTGTGTTGGAGGTCGCTGAGTAGTGCGCGAGCAAAATTTAAGCTAC
AACAAGGCAAGGCTTGACCGACAATTGCATGAAGAATCTGCTTAGGGTTAGGCGTTTTGCGCTGCTTCGC
GATGTACGGGCCAGATATACGCGTTGACATTGATTATTGACTAGTTATTAATAGTAATCAATTACGGGGT
CATTAGTTCATAGCCCATATATGGAGTTCCGCGTTACATAACTTACGGTAAATGGCCCGCCTGGCTGACC
GCCCAACGACCCCCGCCCATTGACGTCAATAATGACGTATGTTCCCATAGTAACGCCAATAGGGACTTTC
CATTGACGTCAATGGGTGGAGTATTTACGGTAAACTGCCCACTTGGCAGTACATCAAGTGTATCATATGC
CAAGTACGCCCCCTATTGACGTCAATGACGGTAAATGGCCCGCCTGGCATTATGCCCAGTACATGACCTT
ATGGGACTTTCCTACTTGGCAGTACATCTACGTATTAGTCATCGCTATTACCATGGTGATGCGGTTTTGG
CAGTACATCAATGGGCGTGGATAGCGGTTTGACTCACGGGGATTTCCAAGTCTCCACCCCATTGACGTCA
ATGGGAGTTTGTTTTGGCACCAAAATCAACGGGACTTTCCAAAATGTCGTAACAACTCCGCCCCATTGAC
GCAAATGGGCGGTAGGCGTGTACGGTGGGAGGTCTATATAAGCAGAGCTCTCTGGCTAACTAGAGAACCC
ACTGCTTACTGGCTTATCGAAATTAATACGACTCACTATAGGGAGACCCAAGCTGGCTAGCGTTTAAACT
TAAGCTTGCCATGCCCGTCTTCCACACGCGCACCATCGAGAGCATCTTGGAGCCCGTGGCTCAGCAGATC
TCCCACCTGGTCATCATGCACGAGGAGGGGGAGGTAGACGGCAAGGCCATCCCGGACCTCACCGCCCCCG
TGTCGGCCGTGCAGGCCGCTGTCAGCAACCTGGTGCGGGTTGGAAAAGAAACTGTGCAGACAACAGAAGA
CCAGATCTTGAAAAGGGATATGCCACCAGCATTCATCAAAGTAGAGAATGCCTGCACCAAGCTCGTTCGA
GCAGCCCAGATGCTGCAAGCAGATCCTTATTCAGTACCAGCTCGTGACTACCTAATTGATGGATCAAGAG
GCATCCTTTCTGGAACATCAGACTTACTTCTGACATTTGATGAAGCGGAGGTCCGTAAAATCATCCGTGT
CTGCAAAGGAATATTGGAATATCTGACTGTGGCAGAAGTAGTAGAGACTATGGAGGATTTGGTGACATAT
ACAAAGAATCTAGGGCCAGGAATGACAAAGATGGCGAAAATGATCGATGAGAGACAACAGGAATTAACTC
ATCAGGAACATAGGGTTATGCTGGTGAACTCCATGAATACTGTGAAGGAGCTATTGCCTGTACTTATTTC
AGCTATGAAGATCTTTGTAACCACAAAAAACACTAAAAGCCAGGGAATAGAAGAGGCCTTGAAAAATCGC
AATTTCACAGTAGAGAAAATGAGTGCTGAGATAAATGAAATAATCCGTGTATTACAACTCACTTCCTGGG
ATGAAGATGCCTGGGCCAGCAAGGACACTGAAGCCATGAAAAGAGCTTTAGCCCTAATAGATTCAAAGAT
GAACCAGGCAAAAGGCTGGCTGAGAGATCCAAACGCACCTCCAGGGGATGCTGGTGAGCAAGCAATAAGG
CAGATCCTTGATGAAGCTGGAAAAGCAGGAGAATTGTGTGCAGGCAAAGAACGCAGGGAGATTCTGGGAA
CATGCAAAACTTTGGGCCAAATGACTGATCAACTTGCTGATCTCCGAGCTAGAGGACAGGGTGCTACACC
GATGGCAATGCAGAAGGCACAGCAGGTGTCACAAGGCCTGGATTTGCTCACTGCAAAAGTGGAGAATGCA
GCCCGGAAATTGGAGGCCATGACAAACTCTAAGCAGGCTATTGCAAAGAAGATTGATGCTGCTCAGAACT
GGCTTGCGGATCCCAACGGCGGAAGTGAAGGAGAAGAACACATTCGAGGAATTATGTCTGAAGCAAGGAA
AGTTGCAGAATTGTGTGAGGAGCCTAAAGAAAGAGATGATATCCTTCGCTCCTTGGGGGAAATCTCTGCT
CTGACAGCTAAGCTGTCAGATCTGCGACGACATGGGAAAGGCGACTCTCCTGAGGCCCGTGCATTGGCCA
AGCAAATAGCTACATCACTTCAGAACTTACAGTCCAAAACAAACAGAGCTGTAGCAAATACTAGGCCAGT
TAAAGCTGCTGTCCATTTGGAGGGCAAGATTGAGCAAGCCCAGAGGTGGATAGATAATCCTACAGTTGAT
GATCGGGGAGTAGGCCAGGCAGCAATTCGGGGTTTGGTTGCAGAAGGTCGTCGTCTAGCCAATGTCATGA
TGGGACCTTATCGTCAGGACCTGCTTGCCAAATGTGACCGTGTAGACCAGCTGGCTGCTCAGCTTGCTGA
CCTTGCAGCAAGAGGGGAAGGAGAGTCTCCTCAGGCTAGGGCAATTGCTGCTCAGCTTCAGGACTCCCTG
AAGGATCTCAAAGCACGGATGCAAGAAGCAATGACCCAGGAGGTGTCTGATGTTTTCAGTGACACTACAA
CCCCTATTAAGTTGTTAGCAGTAGCAGCCACTGCTCCTTCTGATACTCCCAATAGAGAAGAGGTGTTTGA
AGAAAGAGCAGCAAATTTTGAAAACCATGCTGCTAGACTGGGAGCAACAGCAGAAAAAGCAGCTGCAGTT
GGAACTGCTAATAAAACTACTGTGGAAGGCATTCAGGCAACAGTCAAATCTGCAAGGGAGCTTACACCAC
AGGTAGTATCGGCTGCTCGAATCCTCCTGAGAAATCCTGGAAATCAAGCTGCTTATGAGCATTTTGAGAC
AATGAAAAACCAATGGATTGATAATGTAGAAAAGATGACAGGGCTGGTGGATGAGGCCATCGATACCAAG
TCTCTGTTGGATGCATCAGAAGAGGCTATTAAGAAGGATCTTGATAAATGTAAAGTTGCAATGGCCAATA
TGCAACCTCAGATGCTGGTAGCTGGAGCCACCAGCATTGCTAGACGAGCGAACCGCATCCTGCTTGTGGC
AAAACGGGAGGTTGAAAATTCAGAAGACCCTAAATTCAGGGAGGCTGTTAAAGCAGCTTCTGATGAGCTG
AGCAAAACCATATCACCGATGGTAATGGATGCTAAAGCTGTAGCAGGAAATATCTCTGATCCTGGTTTGC
AGAAGAGTTTCTTGGATTCTGGATACAGGATTCTGGGAGCTGTGGCCAAAGTCAGAGAAGCCTTTCAGCC
TCAGGAGCCAGACTTTCCCCCTCCTCCTCCTGACCTAGAGCATCTCCATCTGACTGATGAGCTTGCTCCT
CCAAAACCACCACTTCCAGAAGGTGAGGTTCCCCCACCCAGACCACCACCCCCTGAAGAAAAAGATGAGG
AGTTCCCAGAGCAGAAAGCAGGAGAAGCTATTAATCAGCCCATGATGATGGCTGCTAGGCAGTTGCATGA
CGAGGCTCGGAAATGGTCTAGCAAGGGTAACGACATCATTGCTGCTGCTAAACGAATGGCGCTGCTCATG
GCTGAGATGTCACGCCTGGTGCGAGGAGGCAGCGGAAACAAGCGTGCCCTCATCCAGTGTGCAAAAGATA
TTGCTAAGGCATCGGATGAAGTCACTCGATTGGCCAAAGAGGTGGCCAAGCAATGTACTGATAAACGCAT
TAGAACAAACCTCTTACAGGTCTGTGAGCGAATCCCAACCATCAGCACGCAGCTCAAAATTCTTTCCACA
GTGAAAGCTACCATGCTGGGCAGGACTAACATCAGCGATGAAGAATCAGAACAGGCAACTGAGATGTTGG
TTCATAACGCCCAGAACCTCATGCAGTCTGTGAAGGAAACTGTGAGAGAAGCTGAAGCAGCATCCATTAA
GATAAGAACAGATGCCGGATTCACTCTGCGCTGGGTCAGAAAGACCCCATGGTATCAGGAATTCATGGTG
AGCAAGGGCGAGGAGCTGTTCACCGGGGTGGTGCCCATCCTGGTCGAGCTGGACGGCGACGTAAACGGCC
ACAAGTTCAGCGTCCGCGGCGAGGGCGAGGGCGATGCCACCAACGGCAAGCTGACCCTGAAGTTCATCTG
CACCACCGGCAAGCTGCCCGTGCCCTGGCCCACCCTCGTGACCACCTTCGGCTACGGCGTGGCCTGCTTC
AGCCGCTACCCCGACCACATGAAGCAGCACGACTTCTTCAAGTCCGCCATGCCCGAAGGCTACGTCCAGG
AGCGCACCATCTCTTTCAAGGACGACGGTACCTACAAGACCCGCGCCGAGGTGAAGTTCGAGGGCGACAC
CCTGGTGAACCGCATCGAGCTGAAGGGCATCGACTTCAAGGAGGACGGCAACATCCTGGGGCACAAGCTG
GAGTACAACTTCAACAGCCACAACGTCTATATCACGGCCGACAAGCAGAAGAACGGCATCAAGGCTAACT
TCAAGATCCGCCACAACGTTGAGGACGGCAGCGTGCAGCTCGCCGACCACTACCAGCAGAACACCCCCAT
CGGCGACGGCCCCGTGCTGCTGCCCGACAACCACTACCTGAGCCATCAGTCCGCCCTGAGCAAAGACCCC
AACGAGAAGCGCGATCACATGGTCCTGCTGGAGTTCGTGACCGCCGCCGGGTCCGGAGGGGGGTCTGCAC
AATCAGAGAAAGAGTCACAAGCCAGCGAGAAAGAAAATGCCCAGTCCGAATGGGAGAGCCAGGCAAGTGA
AAAGGAAAGCGCCCAAGGGGGTAGTGGTGGCTCTCAGGCATCTAAGAAGAAGTCCGCACAATCTAAATGG
AAAAGTCAGGCAAATAAGAAGAAAAGTGCCCAAAGCAAGAAAAAAAGCCAGGCCGGAGGTAGTACCGGTA
AAGGTGAAGAATTAATCAAGGAAAATATGCGTATGAAGGTGGTCATGGAAGGTTCGGTCAACGGCCACCA
ATTCAAATGCACAGGTGAAGGAGAAGGCAATCCGTACATGGGAACTCAAACCATGAGGATCAAAGTCATC
GAGGGAGGACCCCTGCCATTTGCCTTTGACATTCTTGCCACGTCGTTCATGTATGGCAGCCGTACTTTTA
TCAAGTACCCGAAAGGCATTCCTGATTTCTTTAAACAGTCCTTTCCTGAGGGTTTTACTTGGGAAAGAGT
TACGAGATACGAAGATGGTGGAGTCGTCACCGTCATGCAGGACACCAGCCTTGAGGATGGCTGTCTCGTT
TACCACGTCCAAGTCAGAGGGGTAAACTTTCCCTCCAATGGTCCCGTGATGCAGAAGAAGACCAAGGGTT
GGGAGCCTAATACAGAGATGATGTATCCAGCAGATGGTGGTCTGAGGGGATACACTCATATGGCACTGAA
AGTTGATGGTGGTGGCCATCTGTCTTGCTCTTTCGTAACAACTTACAGGTCAAAAAAGACCGTCGGGAAC
ATCAAGATGCCCGGTATCCATGCCGTTGATCACCGCCTGGAAAGGTTAGAGGAAAGTGACAATGAAATGT
TCGTAGTACAACGCGAACACGCAGTTGCCAAGTTCGCCGGGCTTGGTGGTGGGATGGACGAGCTGTACAA
GTAAATCGATTCTAGAGGGCCCGTTTAAACCCGCTGATCAGCCTCGACTGTGCCTTCTAGTTGCCAGCCA
TCTGTTGTTTGCCCCTCCCCCGTGCCTTCCTTGACCCTGGAAGGTGCCACTCCCACTGTCCTTTCCTAAT
AAAATGAGGAAATTGCATCGCATTGTCTGAGTAGGTGTCATTCTATTCTGGGGGGTGGGGTGGGGCAGGA
CAGCAAGGGGGAGGATTGGGAAGACAATAGCAGGCATGCTGGGGATGCGGTGGGCTCTATGGCTTCTGAG
GCGGAAAGAACCAGCTGGGGCTCTAGGGGGTATCCCC
[124 nt withheld, positions 6058-6181]
C
[91 nt withheld, positions 6183-6273]
A
[49 nt withheld, positions 6275-6323]
CCTTTGACGTTGGAGTCCACGTTCTTT
[37 nt withheld, positions 6351-6387]
ACCCTATCTCGGTCTATTCTTTTGATTTATAAGGGATTTTGCCGATTTCGGCCTATTGGTTAAAAAATGA
GCTGATTTAACAAAAATTTAACGCGAATTAATTCTGTGGAATGTGTGTCAGTTAGGGTGTGGAAAGTCCC
CAGGCTCCCCAGCAGGCAGAAGTATGCAAAGCATGCATCTCAATTAGTCAGCAACCAGGTGTGGAAAGTC
CCCAGGCTCCCCAGCAGGCAGAAGTATGCAAAGCATGCATCTCAATTAGTCAGCAACCATAGTCCCGCCC
CTAACTCCGCCCATCCCGCCCCTAACTCCGCCCAGTTCCGCCCATTCTCCGCCCCATGGCTGACTAATTT
TTTTTATTTATGCAGAGGCCGAGGCCGCCTCTGCCTCTGAGCTATTCCAGAAGTAGTGAGGAGGCTTTTT
TGGAGGCCTAGGCTTTTGCAAAAAGCTCCCGGGAGCTTGTATATCCATTTTCGGATCTGATCAAGAGACA
GGATGAGGATCGTTTCGCATGATTGAACAAGATGGATTGCACGCAGGTTCTCCGGCCGCTTGGGTGGAGA
GGCTATTCGGCTATGACTGGGCACAACAGACAATCGGCTGCTCTGATGCCGCCGTGTTCCGGCTGTCAGC
GCAGGGGCGCCCGGTTCTTTTTGTCAAGACCGACCTGTCCGGTGCCCTGAATGAACTGCAGGACGAGGCA
GCGCGGCTATCGTGGCTGGCCACGACGGGCGTTCCTTGCGCAGCTGTGCTCGACGTTGTCACTGAAGCGG
GAAGGGACTGGCTGCTATTGGGCGAAGTGCCGGGGCAGGATCTCCTGTCATCTCACCTTGCTCCTGCCGA
GAAAGTATCCATCATGGCTGATGCAATGCGGCGGCTGCATACGCTTGATCCGGCTACCTGCCCATTCGAC
CACCAAGCGAAACATCGCATCGAGCGAGCACGTACTCGGATGGAAGCCGGTCTTGTCGATCAGGATGATC
TGGACGAAGAGCATCAGGGGCTCGCGCCAGCCGAACTGTTCGCCAGGCTCAAGGCGCGCATGCCCGACGG
CGAGGATCTCGTCGTGACCCATGGCGATGCCTGCTTGCCGAATATCATGGTGGAAAATGGCCGCTTTTCT
GGATTCATCGACTGTGGCCGGCTGGGTGTGGCGGACCGCTATCAGGACATAGCGTTGGCTACCCGTGATA
TTGCTGAAGAGCTTGGCGGCGAATGGGCTGACCGCTTCCTCGTGCTTTACGGTATCGCCGCTCCCGATTC
GCAGCGCATCGCCTTCTATCGCCTTCTTGACGAGTTCTTCTGAGCGGGACTCTGGGGTTCGAAATGACCG
ACCAAGCGACGCCCAACCTGCCATCACGAGATTTCGATTCCACCGCCGCCTTCTATGAAAGGTTGGGCTT
CGGAATCGTTTTCCGGGACGCCGGCTGGATGATCCTCCAGCGCGGGGATCTCATGCTGGAGTTCTTCGCC
CACCCCAACTTGTTTATTGCAGCTTATAATGGTTACAAATAAAGCAATAGCATCACAAATTTCACAAATA
AAGCATTTTTTTCACTGCATTCTAGTTGTGGTTTGTCCAAACTCATCAATGTATCTTATCATGTCTGTAT
ACCGTCGACCTCTAGCTAGAGCTTGGCGTAATCATGGTCATAGCTGTTTCCTGTGTGAAATTGTTATCCG
CTCACAATTCCACACAACATACGAGCCGGAAGCATAAAGTGTAAAGCCTGGGGTGCCTAATGAGTGAGCT
AACTCACATTAATTGCGTTGCGCTCACTGCCCGCTTTCCAGTCGGGAAACCTGTCGTGCCAGCTGCATTA
ATGAATCGGCCAACGCGCGGGGAGAGGCGGTTTGCGTATTGGGCGCTCTTCCGCTTCCTCGCTCACTGAC
TCGCTGCGCTCGGTCGTTCGGCTGCGGCGAGCGGTATCAGCTCACTCAAAGGCGGTAATACGGTTATCCA
CAGAATCAGGGGATAACGCAGGAAAGAACATGTGAGCAAAAGGCCAGCAAAAGGCCAGGAACCGTAAAAA
GGCCGCGTTGCTGGCGTTTTTCCATAGGCTCCGCCCCCCTGACGAGCATCACAAAAATCGACGCTCAAGT
CAGAGGTGGCGAAACCCGACAGGACTATAAAGATACCAGGCGTTTCCCCCTGGAAGCTCCCTCGTGCGCT
CTCCTGTTCCGACCCTGCCGCTTACCGGATACCTGTCCGCCTTTCTCCCTTCGGGAAGCGTGGCGCTTTC
TCATAGCTCACGCTGTAGGTATCTCAGTTCGGTGTAGGTCGTTCGCTCCAAGCTGGGCTGTGTGCACGAA
CCCCCCGTTCAGCCCGACCGCTGCGCCTTATCCGGTAACTATCGTCTTGAGTCCAACCCGGTAAGACACG
ACTTATCGCCACTGGCAGCAGCCACTGGTAACAGGATTAGCAGAGCGAGGTATGTAGGCGGTGCTACAGA
GTTCTTGAAGTGGTGGCCTAACTACGGCTACACTAGAAGAACAGTATTTGGTATCTGCGCTCTGCTGAAG
CCAGTTACCTTCGGAAAAAGAGTTGGTAGCTCTTGATCCGGCAAACAAACCACCGCTGGTAGCGGTGGTT
TTTTTGTTTGCAAGCAGCAGATTACGCGCAGAAAAAAAGGATCTCAAGAAGATCCTTTGATCTTTTCTAC
GGGGTCTGACGCTCAGTGGAACGAAAACTCACGTTAAGGGATTTTGGTCATGAGATTATCAAAAAGGATC
TTCACCTAGATCCTTTTAAATTAAAAATGAAGTTTTAAATCAATCTAAAGTATATATGAGTAAACTTGGT
CTGACAGTTACCAATGCTTAATCAGTGAGGCACCTATCTCAGCGATCTGTCTATTTCGTTCATCCATAGT
TGCCTGACTCCCCGTCGTGTAGATAACTACGATACGGGAGGGCTTACCATCTGGCCCCAGTGCTGCAATG
ATACCGCGAGACCCACGCTCACCGGCTCCAGATTTATCAGCAATAAACCAGCCAGCCGGAAGGGCCGAGC
GCAGAAGTGGTCCTGCAACTTTATCCGCCTCCATCCAGTCTATTAATTGTTGCCGGGAAGCTAGAGTAAG
TAGTTCGCCAGTTAATAGTTTGCGCAACGTTGTTGCCATTGCTACAGGCATCGTGGTGTCACGCTCGTCG
TTTGGTATGGCTTCATTCAGCTCCGGTTCCCAACGATCAAGGCGAGTTACATGATCCCCCATGTTGTGCA
AAAAAGCGGTTAGCTCCTTCGGTCCTCCGATCGTTGTCAGAAGTAAGTTGGCCGCAGTGTTATCACTCAT
GGTTATGGCAGCACTGCATAATTCTCTTACTGTCATGCCATCCGTAAGATGCTTTTCTGTGACTGGTGAG
TACTCAACCAAGTCATTCTGAGAATAGTGTATGCGGCGACCGAGTTGCTCTTGCCCGGCGTCAATACGGG
ATAATACCGCGCCACATAGCAGAACTTTAAAAGTGCTCATCATTGGAAAACGTTCTTCGGGGCGAAAACT
CTCAAGGATCTTACCGCTGTTGAGATCCAGTTCGATGTAACCCACTCGTGCACCCAACTGATCTTCAGCA
TCTTTTACTTTCACCAGCGTTTCTGGGTGAGCAAAAACAGGAAGGCAAAATGCCGCAAAAAAGGGAATAA
GGGCGACACGGAAATGTTGAATACTCATACTCTTCCTTTTTCAATATTATTGAAGCATTTATCAGGGTTA
TTGTCTCATGAGCGGATACATATTTGAATGTATTTAGAAAAATAAACAAATAGGGGTTCCGCGCACATTT
CCCCGAAAAGTGCCACCTGACGT
